LOCUS       Exported 7003 bp ds-DNA circular SYN 12-MAY-2021
DEFINITION  Plasmid for incorporating the non-canonical amino acid para-aminoPhe
            with the Mj pAF synthetase and cognate amber suppressing tRNA in
            Ecoli..
ACCESSION   .
VERSION     .
KEYWORDS    pDule2-para-aminoPhe
SOURCE      synthetic DNA construct
  ORGANISM  synthetic DNA construct
REFERENCE   1 (bases 1 to 7003)
  AUTHORS   Mehl RA, Anderson JC, Santoro SW, Wang L, Martin AB, King DS, Horn
            DM, Schultz PG
  TITLE     Generation of a bacterium with a 21 amino acid genetic code.
  JOURNAL   J Am Chem Soc. 2003 Jan 29;125(4):935-9.
  PUBMED    12537491
REFERENCE   2 (bases 1 to 7003)
  AUTHORS   .
  TITLE     Direct Submission
  JOURNAL   Exported May 12, 2021 from SnapGene Server 1.1.58
            http://www.snapgene.com
FEATURES             Location/Qualifiers
     source          1..7003
                     /organism="synthetic DNA construct"
                     /mol_type="other DNA"
     CDS             1161..1190
                     /codon_start=1
                     /product="Myc (human c-Myc proto-oncogene) epitope tag"
                     /label=Myc
                     /translation="EQKLISEEDL"
     CDS             1206..1223
                     /codon_start=1
                     /product="6xHis affinity tag"
                     /label=6xHis
                     /translation="HHHHHH"
     primer_bind     complement(1279..1296)
                     /label=pBAD Reverse
                     /note="For vectors with E. coli araBAD promoter, reverse
                     primer"
     terminator      1449..1535
                     /gene="Escherichia coli rrnB"
                     /label=rrnB T1 terminator
                     /note="transcription terminator T1 from the E. coli rrnB
                     gene"
     primer_bind     complement(1742..1759)
                     /label=L4440
                     /note="L4440 vector, forward primer"
     rep_origin      complement(1876..2421)
                     /direction=LEFT
                     /label=p15A ori
                     /note="Plasmids containing the medium-copy-number p15A
                     origin of replication can be propagated in E. coli cells
                     that contain a second plasmid with the ColE1 origin. "
     primer_bind     complement(1956..1975)
                     /label=pBR322ori-F
                     /note="pBR322 origin, forward primer"
     promoter        2572..2663
                     /gene="bla"
                     /label=AmpR promoter
     CDS             2664..3455
                     /codon_start=1
                     /gene="aadA"
                     /product="aminoglycoside adenylyltransferase (Murphy,
                     1985)"
                     /label=SmR
                     /note="confers resistance to spectinomycin and
                     streptomycin"
                     /translation="MREAVIAEVSTQLSEVVGVIERHLEPTLLAVHLYGSAVDGGLKPH
                     SDIDLLVTVTVRLDETTRRALINDLLETSASPGESEILRAVEVTIVVHDDIIPWRYPAK
                     RELQFGEWQRNDILAGIFEPATIDIDLAILLTKAREHSVALVGPAAEELFDPVPEQDLF
                     EALNETLTLWNSPPDWAGDERNVVLTLSRIWYSAVTGKIAPKDVAADWAMERLPAQYQP
                     VILEARQAYLGQEEDRLASRADQLEEFVHYVKGEITKVVGK"
     primer_bind     complement(3631..3650)
                     /label=pBRrevBam
                     /note="pBR322 vectors, tet region, downstream of BamHI,
                     reverse primer"
     primer_bind     4776..4798
                     /label=M13/pUC Forward
                     /note="In lacZ gene"
     primer_bind     4790..4807
                     /label=M13 Forward
                     /note="In lacZ gene. Also called M13-F20 or M13 (-21)
                     Forward"
     primer_bind     4791..4807
                     /label=M13 fwd
                     /note="common sequencing primer, one of multiple similar
                     variants"
     primer_bind     5791..5813
                     /label=pGEX 3'
                     /note="pGEX vectors, reverse primer"
     CDS             complement(5969..6847)
                     /codon_start=1
                     /gene="araC"
                     /product="L-arabinose regulatory protein"
                     /label=araC
                     /translation="MAEAQNDPLLPGYSFNAHLVAGLTPIEANGYLDFFIDRPLGMKGY
                     ILNLTIRGQGVVKNQGREFVCRPGDILLFPPGEIHHYGRHPEAREWYHQWVYFRPRAYW
                     HEWLNWPSIFANTGFFRPDEAHQPHFSDLFGQIINAGQGEGRYSELLAINLLEQLLLRR
                     MEAINESLHPPMDNRVREACQYISDHLADSNFDIASVAQHVCLSPSRLSHLFRQQLGIS
                     VLSWREDQRISQAKLLLSTTRMPIATVGRNVGFDDQLYFSRVFKKCTGASPSEFRAGCE
                     EKVNDVAVKLS"
ORIGIN
        1 aactcagaat aagaaatgag gccgctcatg gcgttctgtt gcccgtctca ctggtgaaaa
       61 gaaaaacaac cctggcgccg cttctttgag cgaacgatca aaaataagtg gcgccccatc
      121 aaaaaaatat tctcaacata aaaaactttg tgtaatactt gtaacgctga gtttacgctt
      181 tgaggaatcc cccatggacg aatttgaaat gataaagaga aacacatctg aaattatcag
      241 cgaggaagag ttaagagagg ttttaaaaaa agatgaaaaa tctgctacta taggttttga
      301 accaagtggt aaaatacatt tagggcatta tctccaaata aaaaagatga ttgatttaca
      361 aaatgctgga tttgatataa ttatattgtt ggctgattta cacgcctatt taaaccagaa
      421 aggagagttg gatgagatta gaaaaatagg agattataac aaaaaagttt ttgaagcaat
      481 ggggttaaag gcaaaatatg tttatggaag tacgttccag cttgataagg attatacact
      541 gaatgtctat agattggctt taaaaactac cttaaaaaga gcaagaagga gtatggaact
      601 tatagcaaga gaggatgaaa atccaaaggt tgctgaagtt atttatccaa taatgcaggc
      661 taatccgttg cattatgctg gcgttgatgt tgcagttgga gggatggagc agagaaaaat
      721 acacatgtta gcaagggagc ttttaccaaa aaaggttgtt tgtattcaca accctgtctt
      781 aacgggtttg gatggagaag gaaagatgag ttcttcaaaa gggaatttta tagctgttga
      841 tgactctcca gaagagatta gggctaagat aaagaaagca tactgcccag ctggagttgt
      901 tgaaggaaat ccaataatgg agatagctaa atacttcctt gaatatcctt taaccataaa
      961 aaggccagaa aaatttggtg gagatttgac agttaatagc tatgaggagt tagagggttt
     1021 atttaaaaat aaggaattgc atccaatgga tttaaaaaat gctgtagctg aagaacttat
     1081 aaagatttta gagccaatta gaaagagatt ataactgcag tttcaaacgg gtaccatatg
     1141 ggaattcgaa gcttgggccc gaacaaaaac tcatctcaga agaggatctg aatagcgccg
     1201 tcgaccatca tcatcatcat cattgagttt aaacggtctc cagcttggct gttttggcgg
     1261 atgagagaag attttcagcc tgatacagat taaatcagaa cgcagaagcg gtctgataaa
     1321 acagaatttg cctggcggca gtagcgcggt ggtcccacct gaccccatgc cgaactcaga
     1381 agtgaaacgc cgtagcgccg atggtagtgt ggggtctccc catgcgagag tagggaactg
     1441 ccaggcatca aataaaacga aaggctcagt cgaaagactg ggcctttcgt tttatctgtt
     1501 gtttgtcggt gaacgctctc ctgagtagga caaatccgcc gggagctgtc cctcctgttc
     1561 agctactgac ggggtggtgc gtaacggcaa aagcaccgcc ggacatcagc gctagcggag
     1621 tgtatactgg cttactatgt tggcactgat gagggtgtca gtgaagtgct tcatgtggca
     1681 ggagaaaaaa ggctgcaccg gtgcgtcagc agaatatgtg atacaggata tattccgctt
     1741 cctcgctcac tgactcgcta cgctcggtcg ttcgactgcg gcgagcggaa atggcttacg
     1801 aacggggcgg agatttcctg gaagatgcca ggaagatact taacagggaa gtgagagggc
     1861 cgcggcaaag ccgtttttcc ataggctccg cccccctgac aagcatcacg aaatctgacg
     1921 ctcaaatcag tggtggcgaa acccgacagg actataaaga taccaggcgt ttccccctgg
     1981 cggctccctc gtgcgctctc ctgttcctgc ctttcggttt accggtgtca ttccgctgtt
     2041 atggccgcgt ttgtctcatt ccacgcctga cactcagttc cgggtaggca gttcgctcca
     2101 agctggactg tatgcacgaa ccccccgttc agtccgaccg ctgcgcctta tccggtaact
     2161 atcgtcttga gtccaacccg gaaagacatg caaaagcacc actggcagca gccactggta
     2221 attgatttag aggagttagt cttgaagtca tgcgccggtt aaggctaaac tgaaaggaca
     2281 agttttggtg actgcgctcc tccaagccag ttacctcggt tcaaagagtt ggtagctcag
     2341 agaaccttcg aaaaaccgcc ctgcaaggcg gttttttcgt tttcagagca agagattacg
     2401 cgcagaccaa aacgatctca agaagatcat cttattaatc agataaaata tttctagatt
     2461 tcagtgcaat ttatctcttc aaatgtagca cctgaagtca gccccatacg atataagttg
     2521 taattctcat gtttgacagc ttatcatcga tgcgaccgag tgtgctagct atttgtttat
     2581 ttttctaaat acattcaaat atgtatccgc tcatgagaca ataaccctga taaatgcttc
     2641 aataatattg aaaaaggaag agtatgaggg aagcggtgat cgccgaagta tcgactcaac
     2701 tatcagaggt agttggcgtc atcgagcgcc atctcgaacc gacgttgctg gccgtacatt
     2761 tgtacggctc cgcagtggat ggcggcctga agccacacag tgatattgat ttgctggtta
     2821 cggtgaccgt aaggcttgat gaaacaacgc ggcgagcttt gatcaacgac cttttggaaa
     2881 cttcggcttc ccctggagag agcgagattc tccgcgctgt agaagtcacc attgttgtgc
     2941 acgacgacat cattccgtgg cgttatccag ctaagcgcga actgcaattt ggagaatggc
     3001 agcgcaatga cattcttgca ggtatcttcg agccagccac gatcgacatt gatctggcta
     3061 tcttgctgac aaaagcaaga gaacatagcg ttgccttggt aggtccagcg gcggaggaac
     3121 tctttgatcc ggttcctgaa caggatctat ttgaggcgct aaatgaaacc ttaacgctat
     3181 ggaactcgcc gcccgactgg gctggcgatg agcgaaatgt agtgcttacg ttgtcccgca
     3241 tttggtacag cgcagtaacc ggcaaaatcg cgccgaagga tgtcgctgcc gactgggcaa
     3301 tggagcgcct gccggcccag tatcagcccg tcatacttga agctagacag gcttatcttg
     3361 gacaagaaga agatcgcttg gcctcgcgcg cagatcagtt ggaagaattt gtccactacg
     3421 tgaaaggcga gatcaccaag gtagtcggca aataatgtct aacaattcgt tcaagccgag
     3481 gggccgcaag atccggccac gatgacccgg tcgtcggttc agggcagggt cgttaaatag
     3541 ccgcttatgt ctattgctgg tttaccggga tcctctacgc cggacgcatc gtggccggca
     3601 tcaccggcgc cacaggtgcg gttgctggcg cctatatcgc cgacatcacc gatggggaag
     3661 atcgggctcg ccacttcggg ctcatgagcg cttgtttcgg cgtgggtatg gtggcaggcc
     3721 ccgtggccgg gggactgttg ggcgccatct ccttgcatgc accattcctt gcggcggcgg
     3781 tgctcaacgg cctcaaccta ctactgggct gcttcctaat gcaggagtcg cataagggag
     3841 agcgtcgacc gatgcccttg agagccttca acccagtcag ctccttccgg tgggcgcggg
     3901 gcatgactat cgtcgccgca cttatgactg tcttctttat catgcaactc gtaggacagg
     3961 tgccggcagc gctctgggtc attttcggcg aggaccgctt tcgctggagc gcgacgatga
     4021 tcggcctgtc gcttgcggta ttcggaatct tgcacgccct cgctcaagcc ttcgtcactg
     4081 gtcccgccac caaacgtttc ggcgagaagc aggccattat cgccggcatg gcggccgacg
     4141 cgctgggcta cgtcttgctg gcgttcgcga cgcgaggctg gatggccttc cccattatga
     4201 ttcttctcgc ttccggcggc atcgggatgc ccgcgttgca ggccatgctg tccaggcagg
     4261 tagatgacga ccatcaggga cagcttcaag gatcgctcgc ggctcttacc agcctaactt
     4321 cgatcattgg accgctgatc gtcacggcga tttatgccgc ctcggcgagc acatggaacg
     4381 ggttggcatg gattgtaggc gccgccctat accttgtctg cctccccgcg ttgcgtcgcg
     4441 gtgcatggag ccgggccacc tcgacctgaa tggaagccgg cggcacctcg ctaacggatt
     4501 caccactcca agaattggag ccaatcaatt cttgcggaga actgtgaatg cgcaaaccaa
     4561 cccttggcag aacatatcca tcgcgtccgc catctccagc agccgcacgc ggcgcatctc
     4621 gggctccttg catgcaccat tccttgcggc ggcggtgctc aacggcctca acctactact
     4681 gggctgcttc ctaatgcagg agtcgcataa gggagagcgt ctggcgaaag ggggatgtgc
     4741 tgcaaggcga ttaagttggg taacgccagg gttttcccag tcacgacgtt gtaaaacgac
     4801 ggccagtgcc aagcttaaaa aaaatcctta gctttcgcta aggatctgca gtggtccggc
     4861 gggccggatt tgaaccagcg ccatgcggat ttagagtccg ccgttctgcc ctgctgaact
     4921 accgccggga attcagcgtt acaagtatta cacaaagttt tttatgttga gaatattttt
     4981 ttgatggggc gccacttatt tttgatcgtt cgctcaaaga agcggcgcca gggttgtttt
     5041 tcttttcacc agtgagacgg gcaacagaac gccatgagcg gcctcatttc ttattctgag
     5101 ttacaacagt ccgcaccgct gccggtagct ccttccggtg ggcgcggggc atgactatcg
     5161 tcgccgcact tatgactgtc ttctttatca tgcaactcgt aggacaggtg ccggcagcgc
     5221 ccaacagtcc cccggccacg gggcctgcca ccatacccac gccgaaacaa gcgccctgca
     5281 ccattatgtt ccggatctgc atcgcaggat gctgctggct accctgtgga acacctacat
     5341 ctgtattaac gaagcgctaa ccgtttttat catgctctgg gaggcagaat aaatgatcat
     5401 atcgtcaatt attacctcca cggggagagc ctgagcaaac tggcctcagg catttgagaa
     5461 gcacacggtc acactgcttc cggtagtcaa taaaccggta aaccagcaat agacataagc
     5521 ggctatttaa cgaccctgcc ctgaaccgac gaccgggtcg aatttgcttt cgaatttctg
     5581 ccattcatcc gcttattatc acttattcag gcgtagcaac caggcgttta agggcaccaa
     5641 taactgcctt aaaaaaatta cgccccgccc tgccactcat cgcagttgac tgggtcatgg
     5701 ctgcgccccg acacccgcca acacccgctg acgcgccctg acgggcttgt ctgctcccgg
     5761 catccgctta cagacaagct gtgaccgtct ccgggagctg catgtgtcag aggttttcac
     5821 cgtcatcacc gaaacgcgcg aggcagcaga tcaattcgcg cgcgaaggcg aagcggcatg
     5881 cataatgtgc ctgtcaaatg gacgaagcag ggattctgca aaccctatgc tactccgtca
     5941 agccgtcaat tgtctgattc gttaccaatt atgacaactt gacggctaca tcattcactt
     6001 tttcttcaca accggcacgg aactcgctcg ggctggcccc ggtgcatttt ttaaataccc
     6061 gcgagaaata gagttgatcg tcaaaaccaa cattgcgacc gacggtggcg ataggcatcc
     6121 gggtggtgct caaaagcagc ttcgcctggc tgatacgttg gtcctcgcgc cagcttaaga
     6181 cgctaatccc taactgctgg cggaaaagat gtgacagacg cgacggcgac aagcaaacat
     6241 gctgtgcgac gctggcgata tcaaaattgc tgtctgccag gtgatcgctg atgtactgac
     6301 aagcctcgcg tacccgatta tccatcggtg gatggagcga ctcgttaatc gcttccatgc
     6361 gccgcagtaa caattgctca agcagattta tcgccagcag ctccgaatag cgcccttccc
     6421 cttgcccggc gttaatgatt tgcccaaaca ggtcgctgaa atgcggctgg tgcgcttcat
     6481 ccgggcgaaa gaaccccgta ttggcaaata ttgacggcca gttaagccat tcatgccagt
     6541 aggcgcgcgg acgaaagtaa acccactggt gataccattc gcgagcctcc ggatgacgac
     6601 cgtagtgatg aatctctcct ggcgggaaca gcaaaatatc acccggtcgg caaacaaatt
     6661 ctcgtccctg atttttcacc accccctgac cgcgaatggt gagattgaga atataacctt
     6721 tcattcccag cggtcggtcg ataaaaaaat cgagataacc gttggcctca atcggcgtta
     6781 aacccgccac cagatgggca ttaaacgagt atcccggcag caggggatca ttttgcgctt
     6841 cagccatact tttcatactc ccgccattca gagaagaaac caattgtcca tattgcatca
     6901 gacattgccg tcactgcgtc ttttactggc tcttctcgct aaccaaaccg gtaacccggg
     6961 accaagttta ctcatatata cggacagcgg tgcggactgt tgt
//
