[The description below was written by a language model from this plasmid's Addgene catalogue record and the feature table of its GenBank file.]
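Description:
pDule2-para-aminoPhe is a bacterial expression plasmid that supplies the orthogonal translation machinery needed to incorporate the non-canonical amino acid para-aminophenylalanine (pAF, 4-aminophenylalanine) into proteins in E. coli. It is built on the pDule2 backbone, which was derived from the corresponding pDule plasmid by replacing the tetracycline resistance cassette with a spectinomycin resistance cassette. The annotated sequence accordingly shows an aadA (spectinomycin/streptomycin) gene driven by the AmpR (bla) promoter, along with a p15A origin of replication. The p15A origin gives a low-to-medium copy number and is compatible with ColE1-type plasmids, so this construct can be maintained alongside a separate expression vector carrying the target gene.

The payload is an engineered Methanocaldococcus jannaschii tyrosyl-tRNA synthetase carrying the substitutions Y32T, E107T, D158P, I159L and L162A, which retarget it toward para-aminophenylalanine. It is paired with its cognate amber-suppressing tRNA. The synthetase is recorded as untagged, cloned between NcoI and KpnI sites, and expressed from the constitutive lpp promoter. Together, the pair decodes an amber (UAG) stop codon placed in a gene of interest as the non-canonical residue.

The feature table does not explicitly annotate the synthetase, the tRNA or the lpp promoter. It does pick up elements reminiscent of a pBAD-type vector, namely araC, Myc and 6xHis coding segments, a pBAD reverse primer site and an rrnB T1 terminator; the record does not state what role, if any, these play. The sequence file is also about 7.0 kb, somewhat larger than the roughly 6.3 kb total size given in the catalogue.
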