Addgene plasmid #85503: pDule2-para-aminoPhe
Purpose: Plasmid for incorporating the non-canonical amino acid para-aminoPhe with the Mj pAF synthetase and cognate amber suppressing tRNA in Ecoli.
Depositing lab: Ryan Mehl. Depositing organization: Oregon State University. Publication: Generation of a bacterium with a 21 amino acid genetic code. Mehl RA, Anderson JC, Santoro SW, Wang L, Martin AB, King DS, Horn DM, Schultz PG. J Am Chem Soc. 2003 Jan 29;125(4):935-9. 10.1021/ja0284153 PubMed 12537491.
Backbone
  Vector backbone: pDule2
  Backbone size w/o insert (bp): 5400
  Total vector size (bp): 6300
  Modifications to backbone: pDule-para-aminoPhe (Addgene plasmid# 85502) was modified by replacing the tetracycline resistance cassette with a spectinomycin resistance cassette.
  Vector type: Bacterial Expression
Growth in bacteria
  Bacterial resistance: Spectinomycin, 50 μg/mL
  Growth temperature: 37°C
  Growth strain: DH5alpha
  Copy number: Low Copy
Gene/Insert
  Gene/Insert name: p-aminoPhe tRNA synthetase and cognate amber suppressing tRNA derived from M. jannaschii Tyrosine synthetase/tRNA system (alt names: para-aminoPhenylalanine; pAF; 4-aminoPhenylalanine)
  Species: Methanocaldococcus jannaschii
  Insert size (bp): 921
  Mutation: Y32T, E107T, D158P, I159L, L162A
  Promoter: lpp (constitutive)
  Tag / fusion protein: None
  Cloning method: Restriction Enzyme; 5′ cloning site NcoI (not destroyed); 3′ cloning site KpnI (not destroyed)
  Sequencing primers: 5′ CGTCACTGCGTCTTTTACTG
Terms and licenses: Academic/Nonprofit Terms; Industry Terms: Not Available to Industry
How to cite: pDule2-para-aminoPhe was a gift from Ryan Mehl (Addgene plasmid # 85503 ; http://n2t.net/addgene:85503 ; RRID:Addgene_85503)
